Addgene plasmid #142928: TFORF2268
Purpose: Lentiviral vector for overexpressing transcription factor ORFs with unique 24-bp barcodes. Barcodes facilitate identification of transcription factors in pooled screens.
Depositing lab: Feng Zhang. Depositing organization: Broad Institute. Publication: A transcription factor atlas of directed differentiation. Joung J, Ma S, Tay T, Geiger-Schuller KR, Kirchgatterer PC, Verdine VK, Guo B, Arias-Garcia MA, Allen WE, Singh A, Kuksenko O, Abudayyeh OO, Gootenberg JS, Fu Z, Macrae RK, Buenrostro JD, Regev A, Zhang F. Cell. 2023 Jan 5;186(1):209-229.e26. doi: 10.1016/j.cell.2022.11.026. PubMed 36608654.
Backbone
  Vector backbone: pLX_TRC317
  Backbone manufacturer: Broad Institute Genetic Perturbation Platform
  Backbone size w/o insert (bp): 8264
  Vector type: Mammalian Expression, Lentiviral
  Selectable markers: Puromycin
Growth in bacteria
  Bacterial resistance: Ampicillin, 100 μg/mL
  Growth temperature: 30°C
  Growth strain: NEB Stable
  Copy number: High Copy
Gene/Insert
  Gene/Insert name: ZNF701
  Species: H. sapiens (human)
  Insert size (bp): 1697
  Entrez Gene: ZNF701
  Promoter: EF1a
  Cloning method: Unknown
  Sequencing primers: 5′ GGGTGGAGACTGAAGTTAGGCCAG; 3′ CACATAGCGTAAAAGGAGCAACATAG
Terms and licenses: Academic/Nonprofit Terms; Industry Terms: Not Available to Industry
Depositor comments: NM_001172655,XM_011527092,ENST00000301093,ENST00000540331 . The transcription factor ORF portion of this plasmid was synthesized by Genewiz. Please test multiple small colonies in case of plasmid recombination. To make this collection available in a timely manner, a portion of this collection was not fully sequenced by Addgene. If an Addgene verified full plasmid sequence is not available, please contact us prior to placing an order to request the full sequence.
How to cite: TFORF2268 was a gift from Feng Zhang (Addgene plasmid # 142928 ; http://n2t.net/addgene:142928 ; RRID:Addgene_142928)
