[The description below was written by a language model from this plasmid's Addgene catalogue record and pLannotate feature annotations shown in this document.]
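Description:
TFORF2268 is a third-generation-style, self-inactivating lentiviral expression plasmid built on the pLX_TRC317 backbone and carrying the human zinc-finger gene ZNF701 as one member of a barcoded transcription factor ORF collection. In bacteria it is maintained through a high-copy ColE1/pUC-type origin and selected with ampicillin via the bla gene. An f1 origin and remnants of a lac/T7/T3 cloning region are also present in the backbone. The depositor notes that the plasmid can recombine, which is a common concern for constructs with repeated LTR sequences.

The viral portion begins with an RSV promoter fused to a truncated HIV-1 5' LTR, which drives Tat-independent production of the genomic RNA in packaging cells. This is followed by the Ψ packaging signal with a gag fragment, the RRE for Rev-dependent nuclear export, and a cPPT/CTS element, and it ends with a ΔU3 3' LTR and an SV40 polyadenylation signal. Two expression units sit between the LTRs. An SV40 early promoter drives puromycin N-acetyltransferase for selection of transduced mammalian cells, and the EF-1α promoter drives the ZNF701 ORF, with a WPRE downstream to enhance transcript stability and expression.

The automated annotation matches only about 1.07 kb of the recorded 1,697 bp insert to ZNF701, so the rest of the insert region is unannotated. That region presumably includes the remaining ORF sequence and the unique 24-bp barcode described for the collection, although the barcode itself is not annotated. The construct is intended for transcription factor overexpression, particularly in pooled screens where the barcode identifies which factor each cell received.
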