Features (pLannotate 1.2.2; 31 found; start..end, strand, type, name):
      5..231     +  promoter       RSV promoter: Rous sarcoma virus enhancer/promoter
    232..412     +  LTR            5' LTR (truncated): truncated 5' long terminal repeat (LTR) from HIV-1
    459..584     +  misc_feature   HIV-1 Ψ: packaging signal of human immunodeficiency virus type 1
    568..931     +  CDS            HIV-1 gag (fragment): gag protein from human immunodeficiency virus 1; gag
   1077..1310    +  misc_feature   RRE: The Rev response element (RRE) of HIV-1 allows for Rev-dependent mRNA export from the nucleus to the cytoplasm.
   1687..1713    +  CDS            Rev (fragment): human immunodeficiency virus 1 (HIV-1) Rev protein; rev; enhances nuclear export of unspliced and incompletely spliced viral mRNAs
   1720..1743    +  promoter       SV40 promoter (fragment): SV40 early promoter
   1744..1815    +  promoter       SV40 promoter (fragment): SV40 enhancer and early promoter
   1839..1974    +  rep_origin     SV40 ori: SV40 origin of replication
   2020..2616    +  CDS            PuroR (fragment): puromycin N-acetyltransferase; pac from Streptomyces; confers resistance to puromycin
   2665..2782    +  misc_feature   cPPT/CTS: central polypurine tract and central termination sequence of HIV-1
   2847..2913    +  CDS            small t antigen (fragment): SV40 (simian virus 40) small t antigen
   2920..4098    +  promoter       EF-1α promoter: strong constitutive promoter for human elongation factor EF-1α
   4115..5185    +  CDS            ZNF701 (fragment): ZN701_HUMAN - Experimental evidence at protein level: Swiss-Prot protein existence level 1. May be involved in transcriptional regulation. From Homo sapiens (Human).
   5723..5776    +  promoter       U6 promoter (fragment): RNA polymerase III promoter for human U6 snRNA
   5818..6406    +  misc_feature   WPRE: woodchuck hepatitis virus posttranscriptional regulatory element
   6457..6476    +  misc_feature   cPPT/CTS (fragment): central polypurine tract and central termination sequence of HIV-1
   6478..6711    +  LTR            3' LTR (ΔU3): self-inactivating 3' long terminal repeat (LTR) from HIV-1
   6789..6910    +  polyA_signal   SV40 poly(A) signal: SV40 polyadenylation signal
   6950..7085    +  rep_origin     SV40 ori: SV40 origin of replication
   7106..7124    -  promoter       T7 promoter: promoter for bacteriophage T7 RNA polymerase
   7132..7287    +  CDS            lacZα (fragment): LacZα fragment of β-galactosidase; lacZ fragment
   7292..7720    +  rep_origin     f1 ori (sequence partly withheld): f1 bacteriophage origin of replication; arrow indicates direction of (+) strand synthesis
   7773..7877    +  promoter       AmpR promoter: bla
   7878..8738    +  CDS            AmpR: β-lactamase; bla; confers resistance to ampicillin, carbenicillin, and related antibiotics
   8909..9497    +  rep_origin     ori: high-copy-number ColE1/pMB1/pBR322/pUC origin of replication
   9680..9772    +  CDS            lacI (fragment): lac repressor; lacI; The lac repressor binds to the lac operator to inhibit transcription in E. coli. This inhibition can be relieved by adding lactose or isopropyl-β-D-thiogalactopyranoside (IPTG).
   9785..9806    +  protein_bind   CAP binding site: CAP binding activates transcription in the presence of cAMP. E. coli catabolite activator protein
   9821..9851    +  promoter       lac promoter: promoter for the E. coli lac operon
   9859..9875    +  protein_bind   lac operator: The lac repressor binds to the lac operator to inhibit transcription in E. coli. This inhibition can be relieved by adding lactose or isopropyl-β-D-thiogalactopyranoside (IPTG). lac repressor encoded by lacI
   9920..9938    +  promoter       T3 promoter: promoter for bacteriophage T3 RNA polymerase
>Addgene plasmid #142928 | TFORF2268 | addgene full sequence | sequence record 462914 | Addgene NGS Result
TTAATGTAGTCTTATGCAATACTCTTGTAGTCTTGCAACATGGTAACGATGAGTTAGCAACATGCCTTAC
AAGGAGAGAAAAAGCACCGTGCATGCCGATTGGTGGAAGTAAGGTGGTACGATCGTGCCTTATTAGGAAG
GCAACAGACGGGTCTGACATGGATTGGACGAACCACTGAATTGCCGCATTGCAGAGATATTGTATTTAAG
TGCCTAGCTCGATACATAAACGGGTCTCTCTGGTTAGACCAGATCTGAGCCTGGGAGCTCTCTGGCTAAC
TAGGGAACCCACTGCTTAAGCCTCAATAAAGCTTGCCTTGAGTGCTTCAAGTAGTGTGTGCCCGTCTGTT
GTGTGACTCTGGTAACTAGAGATCCCTCAGACCCTTTTAGTCAGTGTGGAAAATCTCTAGCAGTGGCGCC
CGAACAGGGACTTGAAAGCGAAAGGGAAACCAGAGGAGCTCTCTCGACGCAGGACTCGGCTTGCTGAAGC
GCGCACGGCAAGAGGCGAGGGGCGGCGACTGGTGAGTACGCCAAAAATTTTGACTAGCGGAGGCTAGAAG
GAGAGAGATGGGTGCGAGAGCGTCAGTATTAAGCGGGGGAGAATTAGATCGCGATGGGAAAAAATTCGGT
TAAGGCCAGGGGGAAAGAAAAAATATAAATTAAAACATATAGTATGGGCAAGCAGGGAGCTAGAACGATT
CGCAGTTAATCCTGGCCTGTTAGAAACATCAGAAGGCTGTAGACAAATACTGGGACAGCTACAACCATCC
CTTCAGACAGGATCAGAAGAACTTAGATCATTATATAATACAGTAGCAACCCTCTATTGTGTGCATCAAA
GGATAGAGATAAAAGACACCAAGGAAGCTTTAGACAAGATAGAGGAAGAGCAAAACAAAAGTAAGACCAC
CGCACAGCAAGCGGCCGCTGATCTTCAGACCTGGAGGAGGAGATATGAGGGACAATTGGAGAAGTGAATT
ATATAAATATAAAGTAGTAAAAATTGAACCATTAGGAGTAGCACCCACCAAGGCAAAGAGAAGAGTGGTG
CAGAGAGAAAAAAGAGCAGTGGGAATAGGAGCTTTGTTCCTTGGGTTCTTGGGAGCAGCAGGAAGCACTA
TGGGCGCAGCGTCAATGACGCTGACGGTACAGGCCAGACAATTATTGTCTGGTATAGTGCAGCAGCAGAA
CAATTTGCTGAGGGCTATTGAGGCGCAACAGCATCTGTTGCAACTCACAGTCTGGGGCATCAAGCAGCTC
CAGGCAAGAATCCTGGCTGTGGAAAGATACCTAAAGGATCAACAGCTCCTGGGGATTTGGGGTTGCTCTG
GAAAACTCATTTGCACCACTGCTGTGCCTTGGAATGCTAGTTGGAGTAATAAATCTCTGGAACAGATTTG
GAATCACACGACCTGGATGGAGTGGGACAGAGAAATTAACAATTACACAAGCTTAATACACTCCTTAATT
GAAGAATCGCAAAACCAGCAAGAAAAGAATGAACAAGAATTATTGGAATTAGATAAATGGGCAAGTTTGT
GGAATTGGTTTAACATAACAAATTGGCTGTGGTATATAAAATTATTCATAATGATAGTAGGAGGCTTGGT
AGGTTTAAGAATAGTTTTTGCTGTACTTTCTATAGTGAATAGAGTTAGGCAGGGATATTCACCATTATCG
TTTCAGACCCACCTCCCAACCCCGAGGGGACCCATGCATTGCATCTCAATTAGTCAGCAACCAGGTGTGG
AAAGTCCCCAGGCTCCCCAGCAGGCAGAAGTATGCAAAGCATGCGTCTCAATTAGTCAGCAACCATAGTC
CCGCCCCTAACTCCGCCCATCCCGCCCCTAACTCCGCCCAGTTCCGCCCATTCTCCGCCCCATGGCTGAC
TAATTTTTTTTATTTATGCAGAGGCCGAGGCCGCCTCGGCCTCTGAGCTATTCCAGAAGTAGTGAGGAGG
CTTTTTTGGAGGCCTAGGCTTTTGCAAAAAGCTTTCTAGAGGTACCACCGGAGCTTACCATGACCGAGTA
CAAGCCCACGGTGCGCCTCGCCACCCGCGACGACGTCCCCAGGGCCGTACGCACCCTCGCCGCCGCGTTC
GCCGACTACCCCGCCACGCGCCACACCGTCGATCCGGACCGCCACATCGAGCGGGTCACCGAGCTGCAAG
AACTCTTCCTCACGCGCGTCGGGCTCGACATCGGCAAGGTGTGGGTCGCGGACGACGGCGCCGCCGTGGC
GGTCTGGACCACGCCGGAGAGCGTCGAAGCGGGGGCGGTGTTCGCCGAGATCGGCCCGCGCATGGCCGAG
TTGAGCGGTTCCCGGCTGGCCGCGCAGCAACAGATGGAAGGCCTCCTGGCGCCGCACCGGCCCAAGGAGC
CCGCGTGGTTCCTGGCCACCGTCGGCGTCTCGCCCGACCACCAGGGCAAGGGTCTGGGCAGCGCCGTCGT
GCTCCCCGGAGTGGAGGCGGCCGAGCGCGCCGGGGTGCCCGCCTTCCTGGAGACCTCCGCGCCCCGCAAC
CTCCCCTTCTACGAGCGGCTCGGCTTCACCGTCACCGCCGACGTCGAGGTGCCCGAAGGACCGCGCACCT
GGTGCATGACCCGCAAGCCCGGTGCCAGTTAACGAATTCTAGATCTTGAGACAAATGGCAGTATTCATCC
ACAATTTTAAAAGAAAAGGGGGGATTGGGGGGTACAGTGCAGGGGAAAGAATAGTAGACATAATAGCAAC
AGACATACAAACTAAAGAATTACAAAAACAAATTACAAAAATTCAAAATTTTCGGGTTTATTACAGGGAC
AGCAGAGATCCACTTTGGCGCCGGCTCGAGGCCTGCAGGTGCAAAGATGGATAAAGTTTTAAACAGAGAG
GAATCTTTGCAGCTAATGGACCTTCTAGGTCTTGAAAGGAGTGGGAATTGGCTCCGGTGCCCGTCAGTGG
GCAGAGCGCACATCGCCCACAGTCCCCGAGAAGTTGGGGGGAGGGGTCGGCAATTGAACCGGTGCCTAGA
GAAGGTGGCGCGGGGTAAACTGGGAAAGTGATGTCGTGTACTGGCTCCGCCTTTTTCCCGAGGGTGGGGG
AGAACCGTATATAAGTGCAGTAGTCGCCGTGAACGTTCTTTTTCGCAACGGGTTTGCCGCCAGAACACAG
GTAAGTGCCGTGTGTGGTTCCCGCGGGCCTGGCCTCTTTACGGGTTATGGCCCTTGCGTGCCTTGAATTA
CTTCCACCTGGCTGCAGTACGTGATTCTTGATCCCGAGCTTCGGGTTGGAAGTGGGTGGGAGAGTTCGAG
GCCTTGCGCTTAAGGAGCCCCTTCGCCTCGTGCTTGAGTTGAGGCCTGGCCTGGGCGCTGGGGCCGCCGC
GTGCGAATCTGGTGGCACCTTCGCGCCTGTCTCGCTGCTTTCGATAAGTCTCTAGCCATTTAAAATTTTT
GATGACCTGCTGCGACGCTTTTTTTCTGGCAAGATAGTCTTGTAAATGCGGGCCAAGATCTGCACACTGG
TATTTCGGTTTTTGGGGCCGCGGGCGGCGACGGGGCCCGTGCGTCCCAGCGCACATGTTCGGCGAGGCGG
GGCCTGCGAGCGCGGCCACCGAGAATCGGACGGGGGTAGTCTCAAGCTGGCCGGCCTGCTCTGGTGCCTG
GCCTCGCGCCGCCGTGTATCGCCCCGCCCTGGGCGGCAAGGCTGGCCCGGTCGGCACCAGTTGCGTGAGC
GGAAAGATGGCCGCTTCCCGGCCCTGCTGCAGGGAGCTCAAAATGGAGGACGCGGCGCTCGGGAGAGCGG
GCGGGTGAGTCACCCACACAAAGGAAAAGGGCCTTTCCGTCCTCAGCCGTCGCTTCATGTGACTCCACGG
AGTACCGGGCGCCGTCCAGGCACCTCGATTAGTTCTCGAGCTTTTGGAGTACGTCGTCTTTAGGTTGGGG
GGAGGGGTTTTATGCGATGGAGTTTCCCCACACTGAGTGGGTGGAGACTGAAGTTAGGCCAGCTTGGCAC
TTGATGTAATTCTCCTTGGAATTTGCCCTTTTTGAGTTTGGATCTTGGTTCATTCTCAAGCCTCAGACAG
TGGTTCAAAGTTTTTTTCTTCCATTTCAGGTGTCGTGAGGCTAGCACCGCCACCATGGGGTTTCTCCATG
TTGGTCAGGATGGTCTCGAACTCCCGACATCAGGTGATCCGCCTGCCTCGGCCTCCCAAAGTGCTGGGAT
TACAGGTGTGAGCCACCGCACTCAGCCTCCCTGTTTTGAAGGATTGACTTCTAAAGACTTGGTACGTGAG
GAAAAAACACGGAAGAGGAAGAGGAAAGCAAAGGAGTCAGGGATGGCTCTTCTTCAGGGTCTACTGACAT
TCAGGGATGTGGCCATAGAATTCTCTCAGGAGGAGTGGAAATGCCTGGACCCTGCTCAGAGGACTCTATA
CAGAGACGTGATGCTGGAGAATTATAGGAACCTGGTCTCCCTGGATACCTCTTCCAAATGCATGATGAAG
ATGTTCTCATCAACAGGACAAGGCAATACAGAAGTGGTCCACACAGGGACATTGCAAATACATGCAAGTC
ATCACATTGGAGATACTTGCTTCCAGGAAATTGAGAAAGATATTCATGACTTTGTGTTTCAGTGGCAAGA
AAATGAAACAAATGGCCATGAAGCACTCATGACAAAAACCAAAAAGTTGATGAGTAGTACAGAGCGACAT
GATCAAAGGCATGCTGGAAACAAACCTATTAAAAATGAGCTTGGATCAAGCTTTCATTCGCATCTGCCTG
AAGTGCACATATTTCACCCCGAAGGGAAAATTGGTAATCAAGTTGAGAAGGCTATCAACGATGCTTTCTC
AGTTTCAGCATCCCAACGAATTTCCTGTAGGCCAAAAACTCGTATTTCTAATAAGTATAGGAATAATTTC
CTCCAGTCTTCATTACTCACACAAAAACGGGAAGTACACACAAGAGAAAAATCTTTCCAACGTAATGAGA
GTGGCAAAGCCTTTAATGGTAGCTCACTCTTAAAAAAACATCAGATAATCCATTTAGGAGACAAACAGTA
TAAATGTGATGTATGCGGCAAGGACTTTCATCAGAAGCGATACCTTGCATGCCATAGATGTCACACTGGT
GAGAATCCTTACACGTGTAATGAGTGTGGCAAGACATTCAGTCACAATTCAGCCCTGTTAGTTCACAAGG
CAATTCATACTGGAGAGAAACCTTACAAGTGTAATGAATGTGGCAAGGTTTTTAATCAACAATCAAACCT
TGCACGTCATCATAGAGTTCATACTGGAGAGAAACCTTACAAATGTGAAGAATGTGACAAAGTTTTCAGT
CGCAAATCACACCTTGAAAGACATAGGAGAATTCACACTGGAGAGAAACCATACAAATGTAAGGTTTGTG
ACAAGGCTTTCAGACGTGATTCACACCTGGCACAACATACTGTAATTCACACTGGAGAGAAACCTTACAA
GTGTAATGAGTGTGGCAAGACCTTTGTTCAAAATTCATCTCTTGTAATGCATAAGGTCATTCATACTGGA
GAGAAACGTTACAAGTGTAATGAATGTGGCAAGGTTTTTAATCACAAATCAAACCTTGCATGTCATCGTA
GACTTCATACTGGAGAGAAACCTTACAAGTGTAATGAATGTGGCAAGGTTTTTAATCGAAAATCAAACCT
TGAACGTCATCATAGACTTCATACTGGAAAGAAATCTTAGTAATGAACTAGTCCGTAACTTGAAAGTATT
TCGATTTCTTGGCTTTATATATCTTGTGGAAAGGACGAAGCCGATTGATCAACGTAGATGTAACGCGTTA
AGTCGACAATCAACCTCTGGATTACAAAATTTGTGAAAGATTGACTGGTATTCTTAACTATGTTGCTCCT
TTTACGCTATGTGGATACGCTGCTTTAATGCCTTTGTATCATGCTATTGCTTCCCGTATGGCTTTCATTT
TCTCCTCCTTGTATAAATCCTGGTTGCTGTCTCTTTATGAGGAGTTGTGGCCCGTTGTCAGGCAACGTGG
CGTGGTGTGCACTGTGTTTGCTGACGCAACCCCCACTGGTTGGGGCATTGCCACCACCTGTCAGCTCCTT
TCCGGGACTTTCGCTTTCCCCCTCCCTATTGCCACGGCGGAACTCATCGCCGCCTGCCTTGCCCGCTGCT
GGACAGGGGCTCGGCTGTTGGGCACTGACAATTCCGTGGTGTTGTCGGGGAAATCATCGTCCTTTCCTTG
GCTGCTCGCCTGTGTTGCCACCTGGATTCTGCGCGGGACGTCCTTCTGCTACGTCCCTTCGGCCCTCAAT
CCAGCGGACCTTCCTTCCCGCGGCCTGCTGCCGGCTCTGCGGCCTCTTCCGCGTCTTCGCCTTCGCCCTC
AGACGAGTCGGATCTCCCTTTGGGCCGCCTCCCCGCGTCGACTTTAAGACCAATGACTTACAAGGCAGCT
GTAGATCTTAGCCACTTTTTAAAAGAAAAGGGGGGACTGGAAGGGCTAATTCACTCCCAACGAAGACAAG
ATCTGCTTTTTGCTTGTACTGGGTCTCTCTGGTTAGACCAGATCTGAGCCTGGGAGCTCTCTGGCTAACT
AGGGAACCCACTGCTTAAGCCTCAATAAAGCTTGCCTTGAGTGCTTCAAGTAGTGTGTGCCCGTCTGTTG
TGTGACTCTGGTAACTAGAGATCCCTCAGACCCTTTTAGTCAGTGTGGAAAATCTCTAGCAGTACGTATA
GTAGTTCATGTCATCTTATTATTCAGTATTTATAACTTGCAAAGAAATGAATATCAGAGAGTGAGAGGAA
CTTGTTTATTGCAGCTTATAATGGTTACAAATAAAGCAATAGCATCACAAATTTCACAAATAAAGCATTT
TTTTCACTGCATTCTAGTTGTGGTTTGTCCAAACTCATCAATGTATCTTATCATGTCTGGCTCTAGCTAT
CCCGCCCCTAACTCCGCCCATCCCGCCCCTAACTCCGCCCAGTTCCGCCCATTCTCCGCCCCATGGCTGA
CTAATTTTTTTTATTTATGCAGAGGCCGAGGCCGCCTCGGCCTCTGAGCTATTCCAGAAGTAGTGAGGAG
GCTTTTTTGGAGGCCTAGGGACGTACCCAATTCGCCCTATAGTGAGTCGTATTACGCGCGCTCACTGGCC
GTCGTTTTACAACGTCGTGACTGGGAAAACCCTGGCGTTACCCAACTTAATCGCCTTGCAGCACATCCCC
CTTTCGCCAGCTGGCGTAATAGCGAAGAGGCCCGCACCGATCGCCCTTCCCAACAGTTGCGCAGCCTGAA
TGGCGAATGGG
[124 nt withheld, positions 7292-7415]
C
[91 nt withheld, positions 7417-7507]
A
[49 nt withheld, positions 7509-7557]
CCTTTGACGTTGGAGTCCACGTTCTTT
[37 nt withheld, positions 7585-7621]
ACCCTATCTCGGTCTATTCTTTTGATTTATAAGGGATTTTGCCGATTTCGGCCTATTGGTTAAAAAATGA
GCTGATTTAACAAAAATTTAACGCGAATTTTAACAAAATATTAACGCTTACAATTTAGGTGGCACTTTTC
GGGGAAATGTGCGCGGAACCCCTATTTGTTTATTTTTCTAAATACATTCAAATATGTATCCGCTCATGAG
ACAATAACCCTGATAAATGCTTCAATAATATTGAAAAAGGAAGAGTATGAGTATTCAACATTTCCGTGTC
GCCCTTATTCCCTTTTTTGCGGCATTTTGCCTTCCTGTTTTTGCTCACCCAGAAACGCTGGTGAAAGTAA
AAGATGCTGAAGATCAGTTGGGTGCACGAGTGGGTTACATCGAACTGGATCTCAACAGCGGTAAGATCCT
TGAGAGTTTTCGCCCCGAAGAACGTTTTCCAATGATGAGCACTTTTAAAGTTCTGCTATGTGGCGCGGTA
TTATCCCGTATTGACGCCGGGCAAGAGCAACTCGGTCGCCGCATACACTATTCTCAGAATGACTTGGTTG
AGTACTCACCAGTCACAGAAAAGCATCTTACGGATGGCATGACAGTAAGAGAATTATGCAGTGCTGCCAT
AACCATGAGTGATAACACTGCGGCCAACTTACTTCTGACAACGATCGGAGGACCGAAGGAGCTAACCGCT
TTTTTGCACAACATGGGGGATCATGTAACTCGCCTTGATCGTTGGGAACCGGAGCTGAATGAAGCCATAC
CAAACGACGAGCGTGACACCACGATGCCTGTAGCAATGGCAACAACGTTGCGCAAACTATTAACTGGCGA
ACTACTTACTCTAGCTTCCCGGCAACAATTAATAGACTGGATGGAGGCGGATAAAGTTGCAGGACCACTT
CTGCGCTCGGCCCTTCCGGCTGGCTGGTTTATTGCTGATAAATCTGGAGCCGGTGAGCGTGGGTCTCGCG
GTATCATTGCAGCACTGGGGCCAGATGGTAAGCCCTCCCGTATCGTAGTTATCTACACGACGGGGAGTCA
GGCAACTATGGATGAACGAAATAGACAGATCGCTGAGATAGGTGCCTCACTGATTAAGCATTGGTAACTG
TCAGACCAAGTTTACTCATATATACTTTAGATTGATTTAAAACTTCATTTTTAATTTAAAAGGATCTAGG
TGAAGATCCTTTTTGATAATCTCATGACCAAAATCCCTTAACGTGAGTTTTCGTTCCACTGAGCGTCAGA
CCCCGTAGAAAAGATCAAAGGATCTTCTTGAGATCCTTTTTTTCTGCGCGTAATCTGCTGCTTGCAAACA
AAAAAACCACCGCTACCAGCGGTGGTTTGTTTGCCGGATCAAGAGCTACCAACTCTTTTTCCGAAGGTAA
CTGGCTTCAGCAGAGCGCAGATACCAAATACTGTTCTTCTAGTGTAGCCGTAGTTAGGCCACCACTTCAA
GAACTCTGTAGCACCGCCTACATACCTCGCTCTGCTAATCCTGTTACCAGTGGCTGCTGCCAGTGGCGAT
AAGTCGTGTCTTACCGGGTTGGACTCAAGACGATAGTTACCGGATAAGGCGCAGCGGTCGGGCTGAACGG
GGGGTTCGTGCACACAGCCCAGCTTGGAGCGAACGACCTACACCGAACTGAGATACCTACAGCGTGAGCT
ATGAGAAAGCGCCACGCTTCCCGAAGGGAGAAAGGCGGACAGGTATCCGGTAAGCGGCAGGGTCGGAACA
GGAGAGCGCACGAGGGAGCTTCCAGGGGGAAACGCCTGGTATCTTTATAGTCCTGTCGGGTTTCGCCACC
TCTGACTTGAGCGTCGATTTTTGTGATGCTCGTCAGGGGGGCGGAGCCTATGGAAAAACGCCAGCAACGC
GGCCTTTTTACGGTTCCTGGCCTTTTGCTGGCCTTTTGCTCACATGTTCTTTCCTGCGTTATCCCCTGAT
TCTGTGGATAACCGTATTACCGCCTTTGAGTGAGCTGATACCGCTCGCCGCAGCCGAACGACCGAGCGCA
GCGAGTCAGTGAGCGAGGAAGCGGAAGAGCGCCCAATACGCAAACCGCCTCTCCCCGCGCGTTGGCCGAT
TCATTAATGCAGCTGGCACGACAGGTTTCCCGACTGGAAAGCGGGCAGTGAGCGCAACGCAATTAATGTG
AGTTAGCTCACTCATTAGGCACCCCAGGCTTTACACTTTATGCTTCCGGCTCGTATGTTGTGTGGAATTG
TGAGCGGATAACAATTTCACACAGGAAACAGCTATGACCATGATTACGCCAAGCGCGCAATTAACCCTCA
CTAAAGGGAACAAAAGCTGGAGCTGCAAGC
