>Addgene plasmid #142928 | TFORF2268 | depositor partial sequence | sequence record 280922 | Insert
ACCGCCACCATGGGGTTTCTCCATGTTGGTCAGGATGGTCTCGAACTCCCGACATCAGGTGATCCGCCTG
CCTCGGCCTCCCAAAGTGCTGGGATTACAGGTGTGAGCCACCGCACTCAGCCTCCCTGTTTTGAAGGATT
GACTTCTAAAGACTTGGTACGTGAGGAAAAAACACGGAAGAGGAAGAGGAAAGCAAAGGAGTCAGGGATG
GCTCTTCTTCAGGGTCTACTGACATTCAGGGATGTGGCCATAGAATTCTCTCAGGAGGAGTGGAAATGCC
TGGACCCTGCTCAGAGGACTCTATACAGAGACGTGATGCTGGAGAATTATAGGAACCTGGTCTCCCTGGA
TACCTCTTCCAAATGCATGATGAAGATGTTCTCATCAACAGGACAAGGCAATACAGAAGTGGTCCACACA
GGGACATTGCAAATACATGCAAGTCATCACATTGGAGATACTTGCTTCCAGGAAATTGAGAAAGATATTC
ATGACTTTGTGTTTCAGTGGCAAGAAAATGAAACAAATGGCCATGAAGCACTCATGACAAAAACCAAAAA
GTTGATGAGTAGTACAGAGCGACATGATCAAAGGCATGCTGGAAACAAACCTATTAAAAATGAGCTTGGA
TCAAGCTTTCATTCGCATCTGCCTGAAGTGCACATATTTCACCCCGAAGGGAAAATTGGTAATCAAGTTG
AGAAGGCTATCAACGATGCTTTCTCAGTTTCAGCATCCCAACGAATTTCCTGTAGGCCAAAAACTCGTAT
TTCTAATAAGTATAGGAATAATTTCCTCCAGTCTTCATTACTCACACAAAAACGGGAAGTACACACAAGA
GAAAAATCTTTCCAACGTAATGAGAGTGGCAAAGCCTTTAATGGTAGCTCACTCTTAAAAAAACATCAGA
TAATCCATTTAGGAGACAAACAGTATAAATGTGATGTATGCGGCAAGGACTTTCATCAGAAGCGATACCT
TGCATGCCATAGATGTCACACTGGTGAGAATCCTTACACGTGTAATGAGTGTGGCAAGACATTCAGTCAC
AATTCAGCCCTGTTAGTTCACAAGGCAATTCATACTGGAGAGAAACCTTACAAGTGTAATGAATGTGGCA
AGGTTTTTAATCAACAATCAAACCTTGCACGTCATCATAGAGTTCATACTGGAGAGAAACCTTACAAATG
TGAAGAATGTGACAAAGTTTTCAGTCGCAAATCACACCTTGAAAGACATAGGAGAATTCACACTGGAGAG
AAACCATACAAATGTAAGGTTTGTGACAAGGCTTTCAGACGTGATTCACACCTGGCACAACATACTGTAA
TTCACACTGGAGAGAAACCTTACAAGTGTAATGAGTGTGGCAAGACCTTTGTTCAAAATTCATCTCTTGT
AATGCATAAGGTCATTCATACTGGAGAGAAACGTTACAAGTGTAATGAATGTGGCAAGGTTTTTAATCAC
AAATCAAACCTTGCATGTCATCGTAGACTTCATACTGGAGAGAAACCTTACAAGTGTAATGAATGTGGCA
AGGTTTTTAATCGAAAATCAAACCTTGAACGTCATCATAGACTTCATACTGGAAAGAAATCTTAGTAATG
AACTAGTCCGTAACTTGAAAGTATTTCGATTTCTTGGCTTTATATATCTTGTGGAAAGGACGAAGCCGAT
TGATCAACGTAGATGTA
