>Addgene plasmid #142928 | TFORF2268 | depositor partial sequence | sequence record 280923 | Barcode
AGCCGATTGATCAACGTAGATGTA
